Addgene plasmid #176334: pVRC8400-SARS-CoV-2-S2P-B.1.617.2-AVI
Purpose: Expresses SARS-CoV-2 S2P protein from the B.1.617.2 variant with single chain Fc, HRV3C protease cleavage site, and AVI tag
Depositing lab: Peter Kwong. Depositing organization: National Institute of Allergy and Infectious Diseases (NIAID). Publication: Molecular probes of spike ectodomain and its subdomains for SARS-CoV-2 variants, Alpha through Omicron. Teng IT, Nazzari AF, Choe M, Liu T, Oliveira de Souza M, Petrova Y, Tsybovsky Y, Wang S, Zhang B, Artamonov M, Madan B, Huang A, Lopez Acevedo SN, Pan X, Ruckwardt TJ, DeKosky BJ, Mascola JR, Misasi J, Sullivan NJ, Zhou T, Kwong PD. PLoS One. 2022 May 24;17(5):e0268767. doi: 10.1371/journal.pone.0268767. eCollection 2022. PubMed 35609088.
Backbone
  Vector backbone: pVRC8400
  Vector type: Mammalian Expression
Growth in bacteria
  Bacterial resistance: Kanamycin, 50 μg/mL
  Growth temperature: 37°C
  Growth strain: DH5alpha
  Copy number: Unknown
Gene/Insert
  Gene/Insert name: SARS-CoV-2-S2P-B.1.617.2
  Mutation: T19R, G142D, del156-157, R158G, L452R, T478K, D614G, P681R, D950N
  Entrez Gene: S (a.k.a. GU280_gp02, spike glycoprotein)
  Tag / fusion protein: scFc (N terminal on insert); HRV3C (N terminal on insert); AVI (C terminal on insert)
Terms and licenses: Academic/Nonprofit Terms; Industry Terms: Not Available to Industry
How to cite: pVRC8400-SARS-CoV-2-S2P-B.1.617.2-AVI was a gift from Peter Kwong (Addgene plasmid # 176334 ; http://n2t.net/addgene:176334 ; RRID:Addgene_176334)
