[The description below was written by a language model from this plasmid's Addgene catalogue record and pLannotate feature annotations shown in this document.]
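Description:
pVRC8400-SARS-CoV-2-S2P-B.1.617.2-AVI is a 9.6 kb mammalian expression plasmid built on the pVRC8400 backbone for producing a soluble, tagged form of the SARS-CoV-2 spike from the B.1.617.2 (Delta) lineage. In bacteria it replicates from a high-copy ColE1/pUC-type origin and is selected with kanamycin through an aph(3')-Ia gene. The annotated fragments of bla, a Tn903 transposition protein, rop and the bom region appear to be backbone remnants rather than functional elements.

The expression cassette is driven by the human CMV immediate-early enhancer and promoter. These are followed by a truncated HTLV-1 LTR segment and a fragment of modified CMV intron A, elements commonly included to boost transcript processing and expression, and the cassette ends with the bovine growth hormone polyadenylation signal. The open reading frame begins with a short mouse immunoglobulin heavy-chain variable-region fragment, which most likely serves as a secretion leader. Human IgG1 constant-region sequence follows, corresponding to the single-chain Fc (scFc) listed in the record, then an HRV3C protease site, a large spike fragment of about 3.6 kb, and a C-terminal AVI tag. The spike is the S2P version, a name that conventionally denotes the two-proline prefusion-stabilised form, and carries T19R, G142D, del156-157, R158G, L452R, T478K, D614G, P681R and D950N.

This layout suits Fc-based capture of the secreted fusion, release of the spike by HRV3C cleavage, and site-specific biotinylation at the AVI tag. That fits the associated publication's focus on molecular probes of the spike ectodomain for SARS-CoV-2 variants. The HRV3C and AVI elements are listed in the catalogue fields but were not annotated in the feature table.
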