Features (pLannotate 1.2.2; 15 found; start..end, strand, type, name):
    137..235     +  misc_feature   bom (fragment): basis of mobility region from pBR322
    321..700     +  enhancer       CMV enhancer: human cytomegalovirus immediate early enhancer
    701..904     +  promoter       CMV promoter: human cytomegalovirus (CMV) immediate early promoter
    993..1220    +  LTR            5' LTR (truncated) (fragment): truncated 5' long terminal repeat (LTR) from human T-cell leukemia virus (HTLV) type 1
   1224..1334    +  intron         CMV intron (fragment): modified intron A from human cytomegalovirus
   1385..1453    +  CDS            Ighv1-61 (fragment): HVM05_MOUSE - Also known as Igh-VJ558. Experimental evidence at protein level: Swiss-Prot protein existence level 1. From Mus musculus (Mouse).
   1787..2803    +  CDS            IGHG1: IGHG1_HUMAN - Experimental evidence at protein level: Swiss-Prot protein existence level 1. Constant region of immunoglobulin heavy chains. Immunoglobulins, also known as antibodies, are membrane-bound or secreted glycoproteins produced by B lymphocytes. In the recognition phase of humoral immunity, the membrane-bound immunoglobulins serve as receptors which, upon binding of a specific antigen, trigger the clonal expansion and differentiation of B lymphocytes into immunoglobulins- secreting plasma cells. Secreted immunoglobulins mediate the effector phase of humoral immunity, which results in
   2858..6436    +  CDS            S (fragment) (sequence partly withheld): SPIKE_SARS2 - Experimental evidence at protein level: Swiss-Prot protein existence level 1. [Spike glycoprotein]: May down-regulate host tetherin (BST2) by lysosomal degradation, thereby counteracting its antiviral activity. From Severe acute respiratory syndrome coronavirus 2 (2019-nCoV) (SARS-CoV-2).
   6630..6854    +  polyA_signal   bGH poly(A) signal: bovine growth hormone polyadenylation signal
   7392..7980    -  rep_origin     ori: high-copy-number ColE1/pMB1/pBR322/pUC origin of replication
   8152..8223    -  CDS            bla(M) (fragment): β-lactamase lacking the signal sequence; bla(M); allows cytosolic expression of β-lactamase
   8235..8381    -  CDS            TRA2_ECOLX (fragment): Protein predicted: Swiss-Prot protein existence level 4. Required for transposition of transposon Tn903. From Escherichia coli.
   8522..9337    -  CDS            KanR: aminoglycoside phosphotransferase; aph(3')-Ia; confers resistance to kanamycin in bacteria or G418 (Geneticin®) in eukaryotes
   9460..9547    -  promoter       AmpR promoter (fragment): bla
   9642..35      +  CDS            rop (fragment) (across the origin): Rop protein, which maintains plasmids at low copy number; rop
>Addgene plasmid #176334 | pVRC8400-SARS-CoV-2-S2P-B.1.617.2-AVI | addgene full sequence | sequence record 347146 | Addgene NGS Result
TCGCGCGTTTCGGTGATGACGGTGAAAACCTCTGACACATGCAGCTCCCGGAGACGGTCACAGCTTGTCT
GTAAGCGGATGCCGGGAGCAGACAAGCCCGTCAGGGCGCGTCAGCGGGTGTTGGCGGGTGTCGGGGCTGG
CTTAACTATGCGGCATCAGAGCAGATTGTACTGAGAGTGCACCATATGCGGTGTGAAATACCGCACAGAT
GCGTAAGGAGAAAATACCGCATCAGATTGGCTATTGGCCATTGCATACGTTGTATCCATATCATAATATG
TACATTTATATTGGCTCATGTCCAACATTACCGCCATGTTGACATTGATTATTGACTAGTTATTAATAGT
AATCAATTACGGGGTCATTAGTTCATAGCCCATATATGGAGTTCCGCGTTACATAACTTACGGTAAATGG
CCCGCCTGGCTGACCGCCCAACGACCCCCGCCCATTGACGTCAATAATGACGTATGTTCCCATAGTAACG
CCAATAGGGACTTTCCATTGACGTCAATGGGTGGAGTATTTACGGTAAACTGCCCACTTGGCAGTACATC
AAGTGTATCATATGCCAAGTACGCCCCCTATTGACGTCAATGACGGTAAATGGCCCGCCTGGCATTATGC
CCAGTACATGACCTTATGGGACTTTCCTACTTGGCAGTACATCTACGTATTAGTCATCGCTATTACCATG
GTGATGCGGTTTTGGCAGTACATCAATGGGCGTGGATAGCGGTTTGACTCACGGGGATTTCCAAGTCTCC
ACCCCATTGACGTCAATGGGAGTTTGTTTTGGCACCAAAATCAACGGGACTTTCCAAAATGTCGTAACAA
CTCCGCCCCATTGACGCAAATGGGCGGTAGGCGTGTACGGTGGGAGGTCTATATAAGCAGAGCTCGTTTA
GTGAACCGTCAGATCGCCTGGAGACGCCATCCACGCTGTTTTGACCTCCATAGAAGACACCGGGACCGAT
CCAGCCTCCATCGGCTCGCATCTCTCCTTCACGCGCCCGCCGCCCTACCTGAGGCCGCCATCCACGCCGG
TTGAGTCGCGTTCTGCCGCCTCCCGCCTGTGGTGCCTCCTGAACTGCGTCCGCCGTCTAGGTAAGTTTAA
AGCTCAGGTCGAGACCGGGCCTTTGTCCGGCGCTCCCTTGGAGCCTACCTAGACTCAGCCGGCTCTCCAC
GCTTTGCCTGACCCTGCTTGCTCAACTCTAGTTAACGGTGGAGGGCAGTGTAGTCTGAGCAGTACTCGTT
GCTGCCGCGCGCGCCACCAGACATAATAGCTGACAGACTAACAGACTGTTCCTTTCCATGGGTCTTTTCT
GCAGTCACCGTCGTCGACACGTGTGATCAGATATCGCGGCCGCTCTAGACCACCATGGGATGGTCATGTA
TCATCCTTTTTCTAGTAGCAACTGCAACCGGTGTACATTCCGCACCAGAGCTGCTGGGAGGACCTAGCGT
GTTCCTGTTTCCCCCTAAGCCTAAGGACACCCTGATGATCAGCCGGACCCCAGAGGTGACATGCGTGGTG
GTGGACGTGTCCCACGAGGACCCCGAGGTGAAGTTCAACTGGTACGTGGATGGCGTGGAGGTGCACAATG
CCAAGACCAAGCCAAGGGAGGAGCAGTACAACTCTACCTATCGCGTGGTGAGCGTGCTGACAGTGCTGCA
CCAGGACTGGCTGAACGGCAAGGAGTACAAGTGTAAGGTGTCTAATAAGGCCCTGCCTGCCCCAATCGAG
AAGACCATCAGCAAGGCAAAGGGACAGCCAAGGGAGCCTCAGGTGTATACCCTGCCACCCAGCCGCGACG
AGCTGACAAAGAACCAGGTGTCCCTGTACTGCCTGGTGAAGGGCTTCTATCCTTCCGATATCGCCGTGGA
GTGGGAGTCTAATGGCCAGCCAGAGAACAATTACAAGACCACACCTCCAGTGCTGGACTCCGATGGCTCT
TTCTTTCTGTATTCCAAGCTGACCGTGGATAAGAGCCGGTGGCAGCAGGGCAACGTGTTTAGCTGTTCCG
TGATGCACGAGGCCCTGCACAATCACTACACACAGAAGTCTCTGAGCCTGTCCCCCGGCAAGGGAGGAGG
AGGCAGCGGCGGAGGAGGCTCCGGAGGCGGCGGCTCTGGCGGCGGCGGCAGCGCCCCTGAACTGCTGGGA
GGACCAAGCGTGTTCCTGTTTCCACCTAAGCCCAAAGATACCCTGATGATCTCCAGGACCCCTGAAGTCA
CCTGCGTGGTCGTGGACGTGTCTCATGAGGACCCCGAAGTCAAGTTCAACTGGTACGTGGACGGAGTCGA
AGTCCATAACGCCAAGACCAAGCCTAGAGAAGAGCAGTACAACTCCACCTATAGAGTGGTGTCTGTGCTG
ACAGTGCTGCATCAGGATTGGCTGAATGGCAAGGAATATAAGTGTAAGGTGAGCAATAAGGCCCTGCCCG
CCCCTATCGAGAAGACCATCTCTAAAGCCAAAGGACAGCCAAGGGAGCCACAGGTGTATACACTGCCACC
CAGCCGGGACGAGCTGACCAAGAACCAGGTGAGCCTGACATGTCTGGTCAAGGGCTTCTACCCCAGTGAC
ATTGCTGTGGAGTGGGAGTCCAATGGCCAGCCTGAGAACAATTATAAAACTACCCCACCAGTGCTGGACA
GCGATGGCTCCTTCTTTCTGACCAGCAAGCTGACAGTGGATAAGTCCCGCTGGCAGCAGGGAAACGTGTT
TTCTTGTAGCGTGATGCATGAGGCCCTGCATAACCACTACACCCAGAAGTCCCTGTCTCTGAGCCCAGGC
AAGGGAGGCAGCGGAGGCGGAGGCAGCGGAGGCCTGGAGGTGCTGTTTCAGGGCCCTCAGTGCGTGAACC
TGAGAACCCGAACCCAGCTCCCACCAGCCTACACCAACAGCTTTACACGGGGCGTGTACTACCCTGACAA
GGTGTTCAGATCTAGCGTCCTGCACAGCACTCAGGACCTCTTCCTGCCGTTCTTCAGCAACGTGACATGG
TTCCACGCCATCCACGTGAGCGGCACAAACGGAACCAAGCGGTTTGATAACCCCGTCCTGCCATTCAATG
ATGGAGTTTACTTCGCCAGTACCGAGAAGAGTAACATCATCCGGGGCTGGATCTTCGGCACCACCCTGGA
TAGCAAAACACAGAGCCTCCTGATCGTGAACAATGCCACGAACGTCGTGATCAAGGTGTGCGAGTTCCAG
TTTTGCAATGATCCTTTCCTGGACGTGTACTACCACAAGAACAACAAGAGCTGGATGGAAAGCGGCGTCT
ACAGCAGCGCCAACAACTGCACATTCGAGTACGTCTCTCAGCCTTTTCTGATGGACCTTGAGGGGAAACA
AGGCAACTTCAAGAACCTGAGAGAATTCGTGTTCAAGAACATCGACGGCTACTTCAAAATCTACTCCAAG
CACACACCCATCAACCTGGTCCGGGACCTCCCTCAGGGCTTCAGCGCCCTGGAACCCCTGGTCGACCTGC
CCATAGGCATCAACATAACGCGGTTCCAAACCCTGCTGGCCCTGCATAGATCCTACCTGACTCCTGGCGA
CAGCAGCAGCGGATGGACCGCCGGAGCTGCAGCCTACTATGTGGGCTACCTGCAACCTAGAACCTTCCTG
CTGAAGTACAACGAGAACGGCACAATCACAGACGCCGTCGACTGCGCCCTGGACCCTCTCTCTGAGACAA
AGTGCACCCTGAAGTCCTTCACCGTGGAAAAGGGCATCTACCAGACCAGCAACTTCCGG
[654 nt withheld, positions 3770-4423]
TGCGTGAACTTCAACTTCAACGGCCTGACTGGGACCGGCGTGCTGACCGAAAGCAACAAAAAGTTCCTCC
CCTTCCAGCAGTTCGGCCGTGATATCGCTGACACCACAGATGCCGTCAGAGATCCACAGACCCTGGAAAT
CCTGGATATTACACCCTGCTCCTTCGGAGGAGTTTCTGTGATCACCCCCGGGACCAATACCAGCAACCAG
GTGGCTGTGCTGTACCAAGGTGTTAACTGCACCGAGGTTCCTGTGGCCATCCACGCCGATCAGCTGACAC
CTACTTGGAGAGTGTACTCCACTGGCTCCAATGTGTTCCAGACCAGGGCCGGATGTCTGATCGGCGCCGA
GCACGTGAATAACAGTTACGAGTGCGACATCCCTATCGGCGCCGGCATCTGTGCCAGCTACCAGACCCAG
ACAAACAGCAGAGGGTCTGCTTCCTCTGTAGCTAGCCAGAGCATCATCGCCTACACCATGAGCCTGGGCG
CAGAGAACAGCGTGGCCTATTCCAACAACTCTATCGCCATTCCCACCAACTTTACAATTAGCGTCACAAC
AGAGATCCTGCCCGTGAGCATGACCAAGACCAGCGTGGACTGTACAATGTACATCTGTGGCGACAGCACT
GAATGCAGCAACCTGCTGCTGCAATACGGCTCCTTTTGCACCCAACTGAACCGGGCGCTGACCGGAATCG
CCGTGGAACAGGACAAAAATACCCAGGAGGTGTTCGCCCAAGTGAAGCAGATCTACAAGACCCCACCTAT
CAAGGACTTCGGCGGCTTTAACTTTAGCCAGATTCTCCCTGATCCTTCTAAGCCTAGCAAGCGGAGCTTT
ATCGAGGATCTGCTGTTCAACAAGGTCACCCTGGCCGATGCCGGCTTTATCAAACAGTATGGCGATTGCC
TGGGCGACATAGCCGCCAGAGATCTGATCTGCGCCCAGAAATTCAACGGCCTGACAGTTCTCCCACCTCT
GCTGACCGACGAGATGATCGCTCAGTACACCTCTGCCCTGCTGGCTGGCACCATCACATCTGGGTGGACA
TTTGGCGCCGGCGCCGCCCTGCAGATCCCCTTTGCCATGCAGATGGCCTATAGATTCAACGGAATCGGCG
TGACCCAGAACGTGCTGTATGAAAACCAGAAGCTGATCGCTAACCAGTTCAATTCTGCCATCGGCAAGAT
CCAGGACTCCCTCTCCTCTACCGCCAGCGCCCTGGGCAAACTGCAGAACGTGGTGAATCAGAACGCCCAA
GCCCTGAACACCCTGGTGAAGCAGCTCAGCAGCAATTTTGGCGCCATCAGCTCTGTGCTGAACGATATCC
TGTCTAGACTGGACCCTCCAGAAGCCGAAGTCCAGATCGATAGACTGATCACAGGCAGACTGCAGTCCCT
GCAAACCTACGTGACCCAACAGCTGATCAGGGCCGCTGAAATAAGAGCCAGCGCCAATCTCGCCGCTACC
AAGATGTCCGAGTGTGTGCTGGGACAGTCTAAACGCGTTGACTTCTGCGGCAAAGGCTATCACCTGATGA
GCTTCCCCCAGAGCGCGCCGCACGGCGTGGTGTTCCTGCATGTGACATACGTGCCTGCCCAAGAGAAGAA
TTTCACAACCGCCCCTGCCATCTGCCACGACGGCAAGGCCCACTTCCCAAGAGAGGGCGTTTTCGTTTCC
AATGGCACACACTGGTTCGTGACACAAAGAAACTTCTACGAACCCCAGATTATCACCACCGACAACACCT
TCGTGAGTGGCAATTGTGACGTGGTCATCGGAATCGTGAACAACACAGTGTACGACCCTCTGCAACCTGA
GCTGGACTCTTTTAAGGAAGAGCTGGACAAGTACTTTAAAAACCACACCAGCCCCGATGTGGACCTGGGC
GACATCAGTGGCATTAACGCCAGCGTGGTGAACATCCAAAAGGAAATCGACAGACTGAACGAGGTGGCCA
AGAACCTGAACGAGTCCCTGATCGACCTGCAGGAGCTCGGCAAATACGAGCAGGGATCTGGATACATCCC
CGAGGCCCCCAGAGATGGCCAGGCCTACGTGCGGAAGGACGGCGAGTGGGTACTGCTGAGCACATTCCTG
GGCAGATCCGGAGGAGGCCTGGTGCCACAGCAGAGCGGAGGCCTGAACGACATCTTCGAGGCCCAGAAGA
TCGAGTGGCACGAGGGCTGATGAGGATCCAGATCTGCTGTGCCTTCTAGTTGCCAGCCATCTGTTGTTTG
CCCCTCCCCCGTGCCTTCCTTGACCCTGGAAGGTGCCACTCCCACTGTCCTTTCCTAATAAAATGAGGAA
ATTGCATCGCATTGTCTGAGTAGGTGTCATTCTATTCTGGGGGGTGGGGTGGGGCAGGACAGCAAGGGGG
AGGATTGGGAAGACAATAGCAGGCATGCTGGGGATGCGGTGGGCTCTATGGGTACCCAGGTGCTGAAGAA
TTGACCCGGTTCCTCCTGGGCCAGAAAGAAGCAGGCACATCCCCTTCTCTGTGACACACCCTGTCCACGC
CCCTGGTTCTTAGTTCCAGCCCCACTCATAGGACACTCATAGCTCAGGAGGGCTCCGCCTTCAATCCCAC
CCGCTAAAGTACTTGGAGCGGTCTCTCCCTCCCTCATCAGCCCACCAAACCAAACCTAGCCTCCAAGAGT
GGGAAGAAATTAAAGCAAGATAGGCTATTAAGTGCAGAGGGAGAGAAAATGCCTCCAACATGTGAGGAAG
TAATGAGAGAAATCATAGAATTTTAAGGCCATGATTTAAGGCCATCATGGCCTTAATCTTCCGCTTCCTC
GCTCACTGACTCGCTGCGCTCGGTCGTTCGGCTGCGGCGAGCGGTATCAGCTCACTCAAAGGCGGTAATA
CGGTTATCCACAGAATCAGGGGATAACGCAGGAAAGAACATGTGAGCAAAAGGCCAGCAAAAGGCCAGGA
ACCGTAAAAAGGCCGCGTTGCTGGCGTTTTTCCATAGGCTCCGCCCCCCTGACGAGCATCACAAAAATCG
ACGCTCAAGTCAGAGGTGGCGAAACCCGACAGGACTATAAAGATACCAGGCGTTTCCCCCTGGAAGCTCC
CTCGTGCGCTCTCCTGTTCCGACCCTGCCGCTTACCGGATACCTGTCCGCCTTTCTCCCTTCGGGAAGCG
TGGCGCTTTCTCATAGCTCACGCTGTAGGTATCTCAGTTCGGTGTAGGTCGTTCGCTCCAAGCTGGGCTG
TGTGCACGAACCCCCCGTTCAGCCCGACCGCTGCGCCTTATCCGGTAACTATCGTCTTGAGTCCAACCCG
GTAAGACACGACTTATCGCCACTGGCAGCAGCCACTGGTAACAGGATTAGCAGAGCGAGGTATGTAGGCG
GTGCTACAGAGTTCTTGAAGTGGTGGCCTAACTACGGCTACACTAGAAGAACAGTATTTGGTATCTGCGC
TCTGCTGAAGCCAGTTACCTTCGGAAAAAGAGTTGGTAGCTCTTGATCCGGCAAACAAACCACCGCTGGT
AGCGGTGGTTTTTTTGTTTGCAAGCAGCAGATTACGCGCAGAAAAAAAGGATCTCAAGAAGATCCTTTGA
TCTTTTCTACGGGGTCTGACGCTCAGTGGAACGAAAACTCACGTTAAGGGATTTTGGTCATGAGATTATC
AAAAAGGATCTTCACCTAGATCCTTTTAAATTAAAAATGAAGTTTTAAATCAATCTAAAGTATATATGAG
TAAACTTGGTCTGACAGTTACCAATGCTTAATCAGTGAGGCACCTATCTCAGCGATCTGTCTATTTCGTT
CATCCATAGTTGCCTGACTCGGGGGGGGGGGGCGCTGAGGTCTGCCTCGTGAAGAAGGTGTTGCTGACTC
ATACCAGGCCTGAATCGCCCCATCATCCAGCCAGAAAGTGAGGGAGCCACGGTTGATGAGAGCTTTGTTG
TAGGTGGACCAGTTGGTGATTTTGAACTTTTGCTTTGCCACGGAACGGTCTGCGTTGTCGGGAAGATGCG
TGATCTGATCCTTCAACTCAGCAAAAGTTCGATTTATTCAACAAAGCCGCCGTCCCGTCAAGTCAGCGTA
ATGCTCTGCCAGTGTTACAACCAATTAACCAATTCTGATTAGAAAAACTCATCGAGCATCAAATGAAACT
GCAATTTATTCATATCAGGATTATCAATACCATATTTTTGAAAAAGCCGTTTCTGTAATGAAGGAGAAAA
CTCACCGAGGCAGTTCCATAGGATGGCAAGATCCTGGTATCGGTCTGCGATTCCGACTCGTCCAACATCA
ATACAACCTATTAATTTCCCCTCGTCAAAAATAAGGTTATCAAGTGAGAAATCACCATGAGTGACGACTG
AATCCGGTGAGAATGGCAAAAGCTTATGCATTTCTTTCCAGACTTGTTCAACAGGCCAGCCATTACGCTC
GTCATCAAAATCACTCGCATCAACCAAACCGTTATTCATTCGTGATTGCGCCTGAGCGAGACGAAATACG
CGATCGCTGTTAAAAGGACAATTACAAACAGGAATCGAATGCAACCGGCGCAGGAACACTGCCAGCGCAT
CAACAATATTTTCACCTGAATCAGGATATTCTTCTAATACCTGGAATGCTGTTTTCCCGGGGATCGCAGT
GGTGAGTAACCATGCATCATCAGGAGTACGGATAAAATGCTTGATGGTCGGAAGAGGCATAAATTCCGTC
AGCCAGTTTAGTCTGACCATCTCATCTGTAACATCATTGGCAACGCTACCTTTGCCATGTTTCAGAAACA
ACTCTGGCGCATCGGGCTTCCCATACAATCGATAGATTGTCGCACCTGATTGCCCGACATTATCGCGAGC
CCATTTATACCCATATAAATCAGCATCCATGTTGGAATTTAATCGCGGCCTCGAGCAAGACGTTTCCCGT
TGAATATGGCTCATAACACCCCTTGTATTACTGTTTATGTAAGCAGACAGTTTTATTGTTCATGATGATA
TATTTTTATCTTGTGCAATGTAACATCAGAGATTTTGAGACACAACGTGGCTTTCCCCCCCCCCCCATTA
TTGAAGCATTTATCAGGGTTATTGTCTCATGAGCGGATACATATTTGAATGTATTTAGAAAAATAAACAA
ATAGGGGTTCCGCGCACATTTCCCCGAAAAGTGCCACCTGACGTCTAAGAAACCATTATTATCATGACAT
TAACCTATAAAAATAGGCGTATCACGAGGCCCTTTCGTC
